Addgene plasmid #196747: pGG-PIP09
Purpose: Contains CORK1 promoter
Depositing lab: Marc Somssich. Depositing organization: University of Melbourne. Publication: Resolving spatially distinct phytohormone response zones in Arabidopsis thaliana roots colonized by Fusarium oxysporum. Calabria J, Wang L, Rast-Somssich MI, Chen HW, Watt M, Persson S, Andersen TG, Idnurm A, Somssich M. J Exp Bot. 2025 Jan 17:erae516. doi: 10.1093/jxb/erae516. PubMed 39823275.
Backbone
  Vector backbone: pGGA000
  Total vector size (bp): 6062
  Vector type: GreenGate (GG) Entry Vector
Growth in bacteria
  Bacterial resistance: Ampicillin, 100 μg/mL
  Growth temperature: 37°C
  Growth strain: DH5alpha
  Copy number: High Copy
Gene/Insert
  Gene/Insert name: CELLOOLIGOMER RECEPTOR KINASE 1 (alt names: CORK1; AT1G56145)
  Species: A. thaliana (mustard weed)
  Insert size (bp): 3376
  Entrez Gene: AT1G56145 (a.k.a. AT1G56145)
Terms and licenses: Academic/Nonprofit Terms; Industry Terms: Not Available to Industry
Depositor comments: Please visit https://doi.org/10.1101/2022.12.20.521292 for bioRxiv preprint.
How to cite: pGG-PIP09 was a gift from Marc Somssich (Addgene plasmid # 196747 ; http://n2t.net/addgene:196747 ; RRID:Addgene_196747)
