[The description below was written by a language model from this plasmid's Addgene catalogue record and pLannotate feature annotations shown in this document.]
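Description:
pGG-PIP09 is a GreenGate entry vector built on the pGGA000 backbone, the module class that in the GreenGate Golden Gate cloning system normally supplies the promoter part for assembly into plant transformation vectors. It is a 6,062 bp high-copy plasmid maintained in E. coli through a ColE1/pUC-type origin and selected with ampicillin through a bla (β-lactamase) cassette driven by its own AmpR promoter.

The payload is a 3,376 bp fragment from Arabidopsis thaliana corresponding to the promoter region of CELLOOLIGOMER RECEPTOR KINASE 1 (CORK1, AT1G56145). Although the catalogue lists the gene name as the insert, the stated purpose is that the plasmid carries the CORK1 promoter rather than its coding sequence. The automated feature table does not annotate the insert itself. It leaves an unannotated stretch between the SP6 promoter and the oppositely oriented T7 promoter that is about the right length to hold the promoter fragment, so the insert evidently sits there. The remaining annotations are backbone remnants typical of a pUC/pGEM-style cloning vector: a CAP binding site, the lac promoter and operator, and fragments of lacI, lacZα, bom and rop. None of these plays a role in plants. The flanking SP6 and T7 sites are useful mainly as sequencing landmarks.

As an entry module, the plasmid is not expressed on its own. It is intended to be combined with other GreenGate modules, such as reporters, tags, terminators and plant resistance cassettes, to place a sequence of interest under CORK1 regulatory control. The associated publication concerns spatially resolving phytohormone response zones in Arabidopsis roots colonized by Fusarium oxysporum, which suggests use in building promoter–reporter lines for imaging plant–microbe interactions, though the record does not detail specific downstream constructs.
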