Features (pLannotate 1.2.2; 12 found; start..end, strand, type, name):
     96..200     +  promoter       AmpR promoter: bla
    201..1061    +  CDS            AmpR: β-lactamase; bla; confers resistance to ampicillin, carbenicillin, and related antibiotics
   1232..1820    +  rep_origin     ori: high-copy-number ColE1/pMB1/pBR322/pUC origin of replication
   2003..2095    +  CDS            lacI (fragment): lac repressor; lacI; The lac repressor binds to the lac operator to inhibit transcription in E. coli. This inhibition can be relieved by adding lactose or isopropyl-β-D-thiogalactopyranoside (IPTG).
   2108..2129    +  protein_bind   CAP binding site: CAP binding activates transcription in the presence of cAMP. E. coli catabolite activator protein
   2144..2174    +  promoter       lac promoter: promoter for the E. coli lac operon
   2182..2198    +  protein_bind   lac operator: The lac repressor binds to the lac operator to inhibit transcription in E. coli. This inhibition can be relieved by adding lactose or isopropyl-β-D-thiogalactopyranoside (IPTG). lac repressor encoded by lacI
   2212..2230    +  promoter       SP6 promoter: promoter for bacteriophage SP6 RNA polymerase
   5649..5667    -  promoter       T7 promoter: promoter for bacteriophage T7 RNA polymerase
   5669..5821    +  CDS            lacZα (fragment): LacZα fragment of β-galactosidase; lacZ fragment
   5827..5926    -  misc_feature   bom (fragment): basis of mobility region from pBR322
   6028..1       -  CDS            rop (fragment) (across the origin): Rop protein, which maintains plasmids at low copy number; rop
>Addgene plasmid #196747 | pGG-PIP09 | addgene full sequence | sequence record 395304 | Addgene NGS Result
GACGAAAGGGCCTCGTGATACGCCTATTTTTATAGGTTAATGTCATGATAATAATGGTTTCTTAGACGTC
AGGTGGCACTTTTCGGGGAAATGTGCGCGGAACCCCTATTTGTTTATTTTTCTAAATACATTCAAATATG
TATCCGCTCATGAGACAATAACCCTGATAAATGCTTCAATAATATTGAAAAAGGAAGAGTATGAGTATTC
AACATTTCCGTGTCGCCCTTATTCCCTTTTTTGCGGCATTTTGCCTTCCTGTTTTTGCTCACCCAGAAAC
GCTGGTGAAAGTAAAAGATGCTGAAGATCAGTTGGGTGCACGAGTGGGTTACATCGAACTGGATCTCAAC
AGCGGTAAGATCCTTGAGAGTTTTCGCCCCGAAGAACGTTTTCCAATGATGAGCACTTTTAAAGTTCTGC
TATGTGGCGCGGTATTATCCCGTATTGACGCCGGGCAAGAGCAACTCGGTCGCCGCATACACTATTCTCA
GAATGACTTGGTTGAGTACTCACCAGTCACAGAAAAGCATCTTACGGATGGCATGACAGTAAGAGAATTA
TGCAGTGCTGCCATAACCATGAGTGATAACACTGCGGCCAACTTACTTCTGACAACGATCGGAGGACCGA
AGGAGCTAACCGCTTTTTTGCACAACATGGGGGATCATGTAACTCGCCTTGATCGTTGGGAACCGGAGCT
GAATGAAGCCATACCAAACGACGAGCGTGACACCACGATGCCTGTAGCAATGGCAACAACGTTGCGCAAA
CTATTAACTGGCGAACTACTTACTCTAGCTTCCCGGCAACAATTAATAGACTGGATGGAGGCGGATAAAG
TTGCAGGACCACTTCTGCGCTCGGCCCTTCCGGCTGGCTGGTTTATTGCTGATAAATCTGGAGCCGGTGA
GCGTGGCTCTCGAGGTATCATTGCAGCACTGGGGCCAGATGGTAAGCCCTCCCGTATCGTAGTTATCTAC
ACGACGGGGAGTCAGGCAACTATGGATGAACGAAATAGACAGATCGCTGAGATAGGTGCCTCACTGATTA
AGCATTGGTAACTGTCAGACCAAGTTTACTCATATATACTTTAGATTGATTTAAAACTTCATTTTTAATT
TAAAAGGATCTAGGTGAAGATCCTTTTTGATAATCTCATGACCAAAATCCCTTAACGTGAGTTTTCGTTC
CACTGAGCGTCAGACCCCGTAGAAAAGATCAAAGGATCTTCTTGAGATCCTTTTTTTCTGCGCGTAATCT
GCTGCTTGCAAACAAAAAAACCACCGCTACCAGCGGTGGTTTGTTTGCCGGATCAAGAGCTACCAACTCT
TTTTCCGAAGGTAACTGGCTTCAGCAGAGCGCAGATACCAAATACTGTTCTTCTAGTGTAGCCGTAGTTA
GGCCACCACTTCAAGAACTCTGTAGCACCGCCTACATACCTCGCTCTGCTAATCCTGTTACCAGTGGCTG
CTGCCAGTGGCGATAAGTCGTGTCTTACCGGGTTGGACTCAAGACGATAGTTACCGGATAAGGCGCAGCG
GTCGGGCTGAACGGGGGGTTCGTGCACACAGCCCAGCTTGGAGCGAACGACCTACACCGAACTGAGATAC
CTACAGCGTGAGCTATGAGAAAGCGCCACGCTTCCCGAAGGGAGAAAGGCGGACAGGTATCCGGTAAGCG
GCAGGGTCGGAACAGGAGAGCGCACGAGGGAGCTTCCAGGGGGAAACGCCTGGTATCTTTATAGTCCTGT
CGGGTTTCGCCACCTCTGACTTGAGCGTCGATTTTTGTGATGCTCGTCAGGGGGGCGGAGCCTATGGAAA
AACGCCAGCAACGCGGCCTTTTTACGGTTCCTGGCCTTTTGCTGGCCTTTTGCTCACATGTTCTTTCCTG
CGTTATCCCCTGATTCTGTGGATAACCGTATTACCGCCTTTGAGTGAGCTGATACCGCTCGCCGCAGCCG
AACGACCGAGCGCAGCGAGTCAGTGAGCGAGGAAGCGGAAGAGCGCCCAATACGCAAACCGCCTCTCCCC
GCGCGTTGGCCGATTCATTAATGCAGCTGGCACGACAGGTTTCCCGACTGGAAAGCGGGCAGTGAGCGCA
ACGCAATTAATGTGAGTTAGCTCACTCATTAGGCACCCCAGGCTTTACACTTTATGCTTCCGGCTCGTAT
GTTGTGTGGAATTGTGAGCGGATAACAATTTCACACGAGCTATTTAGGTGACACTATAGAAGTGAAGCTT
GGTCTCAACCTGTACACTTATTAACATATATTTTTAATTTTGTGAATTAAAGTAGACAAGTCCGATTCAA
AAGAAAAAAAGTCCAGTCATAAATATATTTATTTCTTGGTTTCGTGGAAAAGAGGTCGTAGCGCTCTGCA
TTTGCCGTGGACAATAGGAAAAGTTGTGAAAGAGATGTTGCGTGGAAATGTATGGTATAATTCATAAATT
TAAATAGATAAATCCAGTCTGAAATGTGGTTATATATTTCAACGGAACATAAAAGAATTAGGAAAAGAGA
GGCGTAAATTGCGGGGGACGTACTTGGAGTATACGAAGCAGGGACAGTACAAAAATATGTACAATTCCGT
GACTCCGAATGTCTCGTGCAGTGTCAATTTGTCACTATTCTTTTCTCTCTTTTTACAGATTTTTAGAAAC
CATGCATGATTAATGTTCTTTTAAAAAGTTGTTGCATGGTTGTTTTTATTATTGCAAACGTAGTAGAAGG
AAGAACAGTGTCAAGTCTATTAGTGCATGCGGTTATATATAATCCAAATGATAAATACGGATATAGTACT
GCTTTCTAAAGATGAGTTAGTGAAATTAATGAATTTTGGGGGAAATAAACGCCGTACTATGGTCCATTCG
TACAGAATGACCCACCAACTGACTTTATATTTCTTCCATTTACGTGTCATACCAATAATACCAACACGAC
TTTTCTTCTAAAATTAAATGCATGTATCTGTTCTTTGAAATGATGATTTTCTTATTAGGTACTGCATAGA
GAACACCACTATTTGCTTCATAGTTCATACAACGTTTTAAAGTGAAGTTTAGTTTGGTAAAAGTTGCATT
TACATACTCAATAATTTAACAGACGTTGTGCTACTTGCGAGTAATCACTACTGGTCAATTAATATATAAC
TCTTCCGGAGTTACTCAAATAGTGTGTATAGATATATAGCAAATTAGCAATGGTTTAAATGCGAAAGCGT
GGGCTGCCCCAACTGTCCAGCCGTACGCTCCATGCTACGGACACTTTGCTTTCAACTTCGACATTTATGT
TTCTTATTTAATACCATGAGAATTTTGGATATGAGTTTGTCCTCACACATCAAATAAAAATCATTTAGAC
AATCATACAACCAAATCTTATCTAACTGAATCAATTTGAATACTTGATCCTAAAACATTGTTAGCTCGAA
GTCTCTAGTTAAGTTCCATCATTGTTCCATAAACACAATCTTGAAATCAAACATTTCACCACGGTGATCT
CTAAAAGTAGACCACTAGTTTGTGCCTCGCTCAAGGCCAGTGAAATATCTGTTAGTTATGTAGTCAAAAT
TTCAGTCGGACTTTGATAATAATAGCCAAGAGAGATTGTCAAGCCAGAATTTTATAATGAATAACTAAAT
AATATGAGAAGATTTAGTTGTTCGTTACAGACAGCTCTCTGCACTAACAGTTCTATTTAACTGACTTGAA
CAACGAAGAAGACAGATTCTTAATGAGTTCTTGGGCCTTAATTATTAGTAATCGATTAAAAAAAAAATAG
AATTTCTACTGTGAAAATTTCAATTTATGAGTTTAGTATCATCGATTTCATATTGGAACATTCATATGTT
TGTCGAGTGAAATTTTTAAAAGAAAATAAGACTCCGAAATATTGAGATCACTGATACAAGAAATTAAATG
TCCTCATCAAGTTAAGAGAAACCAAGAGAAAAACCTAGAGATTCAACAAAGTTTTCCAACCTGACACTGA
TAGGTCATGAATTGGGCTTGTGGGCTTTATATTGTTTAAAGCCTGTTATTCTTAGTATTGCTTTCTATTT
AAGTTTGTTGTCTTGCTTGGTAAACGTTTATCGATTAAGAACTCAAGAATGTTTATCTTCTTCATCATCT
CCTTTCTTCTTCCTTTCCTTCTCTGATTTCTTCAGCATCTCAACCTATTTCTTCTATTATCTCATCTCCT
TTCTGTTACTAAAATTGATAAGCACCATTAATTTATATGAACGTTTACATAATAATTATAACATATATTT
ATACTTAACCTTATGGATGTGCACAATTATCAATGTTGTATTCACAGCTCAAAACCCTATTTGACCATTC
TTTCGACAAAATTGGCTATGCAGAATTGTTTTTAGGTGTAAGGTTTTAGCTTTGTTTTTTGGATGTATAA
GGAGGCTAATTTTTTATTTTTTTTACGGTATATTATAATTTATGACATTGTACGGTTTCATAGTTTATTC
ACATACATAATTAGTAATAAAAAATGTTTTACTAAAAATGATATTCAAACCAAAACATCTAAACGTTTAT
TTTGGAAATCGGTCATTTTATACTCGACCTAAATTTAAGTGGTCAATTCATACAATATTTTTCTTTTCTT
ATGTGCTAATATATTCAAATTATATATCCAAATTTACCAAATCATACAAGATTATACATTCTAGTTCATT
CTACTGATGTAGATGCCACATTTTTGATTATTTTGATGACGTAGTTACCACGCTCTTGACGATGTCCGTG
TCACGTCCTCATCACCTTATTTTTTTTTGTTTCTTCACCTTTTTCTTCTTATATTTTTTATTTTTTGTCT
TCTTTATCACTATTGCTCGAGGAAGCTGTAAAAATATTATGTGTTTGATGCATGTAAAAAGACTAGAAAA
ATTATTTTCGATACTAATGAGTAATAACCATTATTTAAATGAAAGAACAAAAATCTAATAGAGTTTATAG
TCAATTCATCAAGTCATTCAGATAAACATTGTATTATTGTTTTCGTTAGAAAAGTAGTAACGGCAAGAAT
GTTTTTAAAACATGGTCAAACCTATTAACTTGTATTTGACGTCCTTGTCCGAATCATAACTCTATCGCGA
AATGGTCGTTTAGTATTAGCAATTGGATTGCATCAGACGTATGTATCTTTGCGAATATTTTATACAAAGT
GGAAGAAAAGAAACACGTATGTATTTTGGTTTCAAAATGAGACAACTGGCTGATGTCATTGATATGTCAT
ATACGGTTCGATTAATCAACTCTATTTAACCCGGTTCCACCAAATCAGCAGTTTAAAATTGAAATTCGGA
AATAACACTTGATCACCTAATTCATTAGTTTAATACTAATGATTAACAAGTAAACAACGACTAATGATAA
AACGGCCAGGGCTTTCCGACACACTTTTTTTGTTTTATTCATTTATTGGATAACTAAATACAGGAAAAAG
CTTACCCACATGGCGACATTATTTATCAAAAAAAAGTAATTAGGCTGTTAAATTCTAAAGTTAAAACCAT
ATAATATACATTTATTTATACGCATAACAAGAACAAAAATGGCTAGTTGGTTTACTCTGGATCCCTCCCG
ACTCTCTCACATCTTTGGTCGTCGACGAACATGAGACCGAATTCTCGCCCTATAGTGAGTCGTATTACCT
GGCCGTCGTTTTACAACGTCGTGACTGGGAAAACCCTGGCGTTACCCAACTTAATCGCCTTGCAGCACAT
CCCCCTTTCGCCAGCTGGCGTAATAGCGAAGAGGCCCGCACCGATCGCCCTTCCCAACAGTTGCGCAGCC
TGAATGGCGAATGGCGCCTGATGCGGTATTTTCTCCTTACGCATCTGTGCGGTATTTCACACCGCATATG
GTGCACTCTCAGTACAATCTGCTCTGATGCCGCATAGTTAAGCCAGCCCCGACACCCGCCAACACCCGCT
GACGCGCCCTGACGGGCTTGTCTGCTCCCGGCATCCGCTTACAGACAAGCTGTGACCGTCTCCGGGAGCT
GCATGTGTCAGAGGTTTTCACCGTCATCACCGAAACGCGCGA
